Addgene plasmid #166058: NK804
Purpose: Puromycin resistance and MRLC-mTFP expression for Salpingoeca rosetta
Depositing lab: Nicole King. Depositing organization: University of California, Berkeley. Publication: A flagellate-to-amoeboid switch in the closest living relatives of animals. Brunet T, Albert M, Roman W, Coyle MC, Spitzer DC, King N. Elife. 2021 Jan 15;10. pii: 61037. doi: 10.7554/eLife.61037. PubMed 33448265.
Backbone
  Vector backbone: NK802
  Vector type: S. rosetta expression
  Selectable markers: Puromycin
Growth in bacteria
  Bacterial resistance: Ampicillin, 100 μg/mL
  Growth temperature: 37°C
  Growth strain: DH5alpha
  Copy number: Unknown
Gene/Insert
  Gene/Insert name: MRLC-mTFP
  Species: Salpingoeca rosetta
  Insert size (bp): 1221
Terms and licenses: Academic/Nonprofit Terms; Industry Terms: Not Available to Industry
How to cite: NK804 was a gift from Nicole King (Addgene plasmid # 166058 ; http://n2t.net/addgene:166058 ; RRID:Addgene_166058)
