[The description below was written by a language model from this plasmid's Addgene catalogue record and pLannotate feature annotations shown in this document.]
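Description:
NK804 is a 6.8 kb expression plasmid for the choanoflagellate Salpingoeca rosetta, built on the NK802 backbone. It is designed to deliver two things at once: puromycin resistance for selecting transfected cells and a fluorescently tagged myosin regulatory light chain. In bacteria it behaves as a pUC-type plasmid, replicating from a high-copy ColE1/pMB1 origin and selected through the β-lactamase (AmpR) gene with its native promoter. Remnants of the cloning-vector lineage are also detected, including fragments of lacZα, the pUC multiple cloning site, lacI, bom and rop, together with the lac promoter, operator and CAP binding site. These are backbone leftovers rather than functional parts of the choanoflagellate cassettes.

The payload is MRLC-mTFP, recorded as a 1,221 bp insert of S. rosetta origin. The annotation software labels the first open reading frame by similarity to human MYL12B (MRLC2), which reflects homology of the conserved light chain rather than a human source. It is followed a short distance downstream, on the same strand, by the cyan fluorescent protein mTFP1, consistent with a C-terminal fusion through a short linker. A separate pac gene, encoding the puromycin N-acetyltransferase from Streptomyces alboniger, lies on the opposite strand and provides the eukaryotic selection marker. The promoters and untranslated regions that drive these two genes in S. rosetta are not annotated in the feature table or named in the record, although sizeable unannotated stretches flank both coding sequences. The plasmid serves to visualise myosin II regulatory light chain localisation in live choanoflagellate cells, and it was deposited with a study of the flagellate-to-amoeboid transition in these close relatives of animals.
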