Features (pLannotate 1.2.2; 14 found; start..end, strand, type, name):
      4..510     +  CDS            MYL12B: ML12B_HUMAN - Also known as MRLC2, MYLC2B. Experimental evidence at protein level: Swiss-Prot protein existence level 1. Myosin regulatory subunit that plays an important role in regulation of both smooth muscle and nonmuscle cell contractile activity via its phosphorylation. Phosphorylation triggers actin polymerization in vascular smooth muscle. Implicated in cytokinesis, receptor capping, and cell locomotion. From Homo sapiens (Human).
    532..1239    +  CDS            mTFP1: mTFP1 is a basic (constitutively fluorescent) cyan fluorescent protein published in 2006, derived from Clavularia sp.. It has low acid sensitivity.
   1808..2401    -  CDS            pac: PUAC_STRAD - Protein predicted: Swiss-Prot protein existence level 4. Detoxification of puromycin. From Streptomyces alboniger.
   3506..3533    -  misc_feature   MCS (fragment): pUC18/19 multiple cloning site
   3530..3687    +  CDS            lacZα (fragment): LacZα fragment of β-galactosidase; lacZ fragment
   3693..3792    -  misc_feature   bom (fragment): basis of mobility region from pBR322
   3894..3929    -  CDS            rop (fragment): Rop protein, which maintains plasmids at low copy number; rop
   4024..4128    +  promoter       AmpR promoter: bla
   4129..4989    +  CDS            AmpR: β-lactamase; bla; confers resistance to ampicillin, carbenicillin, and related antibiotics
   5160..5748    +  rep_origin     ori: high-copy-number ColE1/pMB1/pBR322/pUC origin of replication
   5931..6023    +  CDS            lacI (fragment): lac repressor; lacI; The lac repressor binds to the lac operator to inhibit transcription in E. coli. This inhibition can be relieved by adding lactose or isopropyl-β-D-thiogalactopyranoside (IPTG).
   6036..6057    +  protein_bind   CAP binding site: CAP binding activates transcription in the presence of cAMP. E. coli catabolite activator protein
   6072..6102    +  promoter       lac promoter: promoter for the E. coli lac operon
   6110..6126    +  protein_bind   lac operator: The lac repressor binds to the lac operator to inhibit transcription in E. coli. This inhibition can be relieved by adding lactose or isopropyl-β-D-thiogalactopyranoside (IPTG). lac repressor encoded by lacI
>Addgene plasmid #166058 | NK804 | addgene full sequence | sequence record 330648 | Addgene NGS Result
ATGGCTGCTCGTCGTACAAGGAAGCGCCGCGTGCAGCGGGCCACGTCCAATGTGTTTGCCATGTTTGACG
AGGCACAGATCCAGGAGTTCAAGGAGGCCTTCAGCATGATTGACCAAAACCACAACGGCGTCGTCGACGA
GGAGGATCTGCGGGAGATGTACTCCTCCCTCGGTCAAGTGCCTGATGACGCACAGATCATGAAGATGCTG
AGCGAGGCACCAAACCCAAGCAAGCTCAACTTCACCATGTTCCTCACGCTCTTCGGCGACAAGATGACCG
GGTATGATCCAGAAGACGTGATCAAGAACGCATTCGCATGCTTCGACCCGGAAGGCACGGGCAAAATAGA
TGAGGACAAGCTGCGTGAGTTGCTGACGACGATGGGAGACCGGTTCACAGACGAGGAAGTGGACGAAATG
TTCAGAGGAGCGCCCATTGACAGCGATGGAAAGTTCGACTACAGAGAATACACGCGTGTGCTGAAGCACG
GCGCAAAGGATGAGTCGGACTACAAGGAACCGGTCGCCACCATGGTCTCCAAGGGCGAGGAGACCACGAT
GGGCGTCATCAAGCCCGACATGAAGATCAAGCTCAAGATGGAGGGCAACGTCAACGGCCACGCCTTCGTC
ATCGAGGGCGAGGGCGAGGGCAAGCCCTACGACGGCACCAACACCATCAACCTCGAGGTCAAGGAGGGCG
CCCCCCTCCCCTTCTCCTACGACATCCTCACCACCGCCTTCGCCTACGGCAACCGCGCCTTCACCAAGTA
CCCCGACGACATCCCCAACTACTTCAAGCAGTCCTTCCCCGAGGGCTACTCCTGGGAGCGCACCATGACC
TTCGAGGACAAGGGCATCGTCAAGGTCAAGTCCGACATCTCTATGGAGGAGGACTCCTTCATCTACGAGA
TCCACCTCAAGGGCGAGAACTTCCCCCCCAACGGCCCCGTCATGCAGAAGAAGACCACCGGCTGGGACGC
CTCCACCGAGCGCATGTACGTCCGCGACGGCGTCCTCAAGGGCGACGTGAAGCACAAGCTCCTCCTCGAG
GGCGGCGGCCACCACCGCGTCGACTTCAAGACCATCTACCGCGCCAAGAAGGCCGTCAAGCTCCCCGACT
ACCACTTCGTCGACCACCGCATCGAGATCCTCAACCACAACAAGGACTACAACAAGGTCACCGTCTACGA
GTCCGCCGTCGCCCGCAACTCCACCGACGGCATGGACGAGCTGTACAAGGCTTAAGAGCTCCCCCCAGCA
TTATCACGTCTACTGTGTGTATGTTGTCGCTCTCTGTTTGACCTCTCTCTTGTCTACTATGTTGCCTCTC
TCTCTTTCTTGATTGCACCCCTTTCCTCGCTACGACTACTACGACTTCCGCTACCTTGACTTTGTTGGCT
TGTTGCCACCTTTTGGTCTTGCGTTTCGTCTGCTCGTCACTCTTGTCTCTTTTTGACGACTTGTGTGTGA
TGACGGCGTGAGGCTGTGACTGACTGACTCTCAACAACTTCCAATAAAAACCCCTACATCGCACGTGACT
GACTGCACATTTAGTGAAGGGAAGGAAAAGAAGTGAGGTGTTTTCATGTACATGAGGCTTGTCGTTGCTC
GGGCACCGCTCATTGATCGTCACAGTTATACATTGGGGGGAAGGATAGTTACACTGGCATAGTGGGTTTA
TTGCGGGGCCCAAGGGCTCGGCATGACGTGCACAAGAAGCAGAATCAACTCACAACAAGCGCACGTGGCA
CGCGTCGACACGAGGACAACAGCAAAAGAGGCAACAAGGTGGCAATGACCAACGAGGCGCACCGGGCTTG
CGGGTCATGCACCAGGTACGAGGACCCTCGGGGACCTCCACGTCGGCGGTGACGGTGAAGCCGAGACGCT
CGTAGAAGGGGAGGTTGCGAGGAGCGGAGGTCTCGAGGAAAGCAGGGACACCAGCACGCTCAGCGGCCTC
GACGCCAGGGAGGACGACGGCAGAGCCGAGACCCTTGCCCTGGTGGTCAGGAGAGACGCCGACGGTGGCG
AGGAACCAGGCGGGCTCCTTGGGGCGGTGGGGGGCGAGGAGGCCCTCCATCTGCTGCTGAGCGGCGAGAC
GGGAGCCAGACAGCTCAGCCATGCGGGGGCCGATCTCAGCGAAGACAGCACCGGCCTCGACAGACTCAGG
GGTGGTCCAGACAGCGACAGCAGCACCGTCGTCGGCGACCCAGACCTTCCCGATGTCGAGGCCGACGCGG
GTGAGGAACAGCTCCTGCAGCTCGGTGACACGCTCGATGTGGCGGTCAGGGTCGACGGTGTGACGGGTAG
CAGGGTAGTCAGCGAAGGCAGCGGCGAGGGTACGGACAGCACGGGGCACGTCGTCACGGGTAGCGAGGCG
GACGGTAGGCTTGTACTCCGTACCAGACATGTTGCTGGTTGTTGATGGTGTTGACGGTAAACGGGGTCAA
AGAAGAAGACGACGCGAAAAGACTGCTCACGTGGCACGAGGAAAAAGAGCAGAGAAATAAATGGTGTTGG
TGGACGGAGAAGGGGAGGAAGGAAGGAAGGCAGGAAGGAAGTCAGGAGGGGAAGAAAAAAAGGCAAGGAA
AGCGACGAGAAGGGAAAGGCATTTGTGAGCGGACAATGTGAACGTTTCACGTGCGTGTGTATTGTGTGTG
CGTGCGTGCGTGTGTGCTTGAGCGCTGGCTTGTATTGGTGATGGCTTGTATTGGTTATGTTGGTGGTGTG
AAACATAACACACGACCATGCGTGCGAGCAATGCTTTTGTGCGGGTGCGGTGGTGGCTGTCTTTTATCTC
GTCGTCATTGCTCGCCCTTCCCTTCCCTTCACCTCTTTCCTAGTCTCCTCTCCTCTCCCTCATCCTTGTC
GCTCTTCGCGTGGCTCGCCTTGCACCAACCACCAACCACCAACCATACAACCACCACCACCTCTCATCAT
CCATAGAAGCTCACTCATATCCGTCGACGAAACCAACCTCTTGAGCTGCAGACTGACTCAATGAAAAAGG
CAGATGCACATGCGCCAATGCCGCAAACCCCTCTCCTTGTTTCTCGCAGCCACTCTGCGTGTAACAGGCT
GAGTGAGCAGAAGCAAGAACGAAGCCACACGCGGCCACGCCACGCACACAGGCCAGACACAAGCCCAGCA
AGCACTTTTTTTTTCATGGGGATTGTGCGGGAGTTTGTGTTGTCGACAGCGAGCACGTGGTCGCATCTTT
CGCAACATTCGCGTTTCTGGGCCAGAAACGGGTCCAGAAACGGGTCGTGTGGTACGGGCCCAAGTTGTGT
CGGCAGGAAATTTGGTGCAAATCACACACAAATCAGCGTGCGCCCATGACAAAGAGGCGCGCAAGCAATG
CACGCGAACCTTCCTCGCCATTTGTGCTGACTCGACACGTTGGTATCTGTTGCAAATTGTACAGAAGTCA
CTGTTGCAATTGGCAAAAGTTGGGTGGGAGACAGAGAACGACGACGACAAACGACAACAAGACTGCAGTC
GTTACAGGATCCCCGGGTACCGAGCTCGAATTCACTGGCCGTCGTTTTACAACGTCGTGACTGGGAAAAC
CCTGGCGTTACCCAACTTAATCGCCTTGCAGCACATCCCCCTTTCGCCAGCTGGCGTAATAGCGAAGAGG
CCCGCACCGATCGCCCTTCCCAACAGTTGCGCAGCCTGAATGGCGAATGGCGCCTGATGCGGTATTTTCT
CCTTACGCATCTGTGCGGTATTTCACACCGCATATGGTGCACTCTCAGTACAATCTGCTCTGATGCCGCA
TAGTTAAGCCAGCCCCGACACCCGCCAACACCCGCTGACGCGCCCTGACGGGCTTGTCTGCTCCCGGCAT
CCGCTTACAGACAAGCTGTGACCGTCTCCGGGAGCTGCATGTGTCAGAGGTTTTCACCGTCATCACCGAA
ACGCGCGAGACGAAAGGGCCTCGTGATACGCCTATTTTTATAGGTTAATGTCATGATAATAATGGTTTCT
TAGACGTCAGGTGGCACTTTTCGGGGAAATGTGCGCGGAACCCCTATTTGTTTATTTTTCTAAATACATT
CAAATATGTATCCGCTCATGAGACAATAACCCTGATAAATGCTTCAATAATATTGAAAAAGGAAGAGTAT
GAGTATTCAACATTTCCGTGTCGCCCTTATTCCCTTTTTTGCGGCATTTTGCCTTCCTGTTTTTGCTCAC
CCAGAAACGCTGGTGAAAGTAAAAGATGCTGAAGATCAGTTGGGTGCACGAGTGGGTTACATCGAACTGG
ATCTCAACAGCGGTAAGATCCTTGAGAGTTTTCGCCCCGAAGAACGTTTTCCAATGATGAGCACTTTTAA
AGTTCTGCTATGTGGCGCGGTATTATCCCGTATTGACGCCGGGCAAGAGCAACTCGGTCGCCGCATACAC
TATTCTCAGAATGACTTGGTTGAGTACTCACCAGTCACAGAAAAGCATCTTACGGATGGCATGACAGTAA
GAGAATTATGCAGTGCTGCCATAACCATGAGTGATAACACTGCGGCCAACTTACTTCTGACAACGATCGG
AGGACCGAAGGAGCTAACCGCTTTTTTGCACAACATGGGGGATCATGTAACTCGCCTTGATCGTTGGGAA
CCGGAGCTGAATGAAGCCATACCAAACGACGAGCGTGACACCACGATGCCTGTAGCAATGGCAACAACGT
TGCGCAAACTATTAACTGGCGAACTACTTACTCTAGCTTCCCGGCAACAATTAATAGACTGGATGGAGGC
GGATAAAGTTGCAGGACCACTTCTGCGCTCGGCCCTTCCGGCTGGCTGGTTTATTGCTGATAAATCTGGA
GCCGGTGAGCGTGGGTCTCGCGGTATCATTGCAGCACTGGGGCCAGATGGTAAGCCCTCCCGTATCGTAG
TTATCTACACGACGGGGAGTCAGGCAACTATGGATGAACGAAATAGACAGATCGCTGAGATAGGTGCCTC
ACTGATTAAGCATTGGTAACTGTCAGACCAAGTTTACTCATATATACTTTAGATTGATTTAAAACTTCAT
TTTTAATTTAAAAGGATCTAGGTGAAGATCCTTTTTGATAATCTCATGACCAAAATCCCTTAACGTGAGT
TTTCGTTCCACTGAGCGTCAGACCCCGTAGAAAAGATCAAAGGATCTTCTTGAGATCCTTTTTTTCTGCG
CGTAATCTGCTGCTTGCAAACAAAAAAACCACCGCTACCAGCGGTGGTTTGTTTGCCGGATCAAGAGCTA
CCAACTCTTTTTCCGAAGGTAACTGGCTTCAGCAGAGCGCAGATACCAAATACTGTTCTTCTAGTGTAGC
CGTAGTTAGGCCACCACTTCAAGAACTCTGTAGCACCGCCTACATACCTCGCTCTGCTAATCCTGTTACC
AGTGGCTGCTGCCAGTGGCGATAAGTCGTGTCTTACCGGGTTGGACTCAAGACGATAGTTACCGGATAAG
GCGCAGCGGTCGGGCTGAACGGGGGGTTCGTGCACACAGCCCAGCTTGGAGCGAACGACCTACACCGAAC
TGAGATACCTACAGCGTGAGCTATGAGAAAGCGCCACGCTTCCCGAAGGGAGAAAGGCGGACAGGTATCC
GGTAAGCGGCAGGGTCGGAACAGGAGAGCGCACGAGGGAGCTTCCAGGGGGAAACGCCTGGTATCTTTAT
AGTCCTGTCGGGTTTCGCCACCTCTGACTTGAGCGTCGATTTTTGTGATGCTCGTCAGGGGGGCGGAGCC
TATGGAAAAACGCCAGCAACGCGGCCTTTTTACGGTTCCTGGCCTTTTGCTGGCCTTTTGCTCACATGTT
CTTTCCTGCGTTATCCCCTGATTCTGTGGATAACCGTATTACCGCCTTTGAGTGAGCTGATACCGCTCGC
CGCAGCCGAACGACCGAGCGCAGCGAGTCAGTGAGCGAGGAAGCGGAAGAGCGCCCAATACGCAAACCGC
CTCTCCCCGCGCGTTGGCCGATTCATTAATGCAGCTGGCACGACAGGTTTCCCGACTGGAAAGCGGGCAG
TGAGCGCAACGCAATTAATGTGAGTTAGCTCACTCATTAGGCACCCCAGGCTTTACACTTTATGCTTCCG
GCTCGTATGTTGTGTGGAATTGTGAGCGGATAACAATTTCACACAGGAAACAGCTATGACCATGATTACG
CCAAGCTTGTAACAAACTGCCCTGCACCTCGTCTGCCACCTCGGTTGCCACCTTGTCCTCGTTCCCCACC
ACCTTGTCCTCGTCCGCTGCCAGCATCGCGATCAGCGTGCTTGCGCTTGGCGCTGCTGCTGCCGGACTTC
CCGTTATCGGCCATACTTTTTGTGGTGTTTCCAGGCGAGATGCGCTGTTGGCAAAGCAAAATGGCAAAAC
GGCCTTTGCCACACGCCATCCTCGCCTCACCTCGACGTGCGGCTTTCCTAAACAGGAAACCTGACGAAAC
GAATTGAGCGCATTGGCACACGTGTGCTGTGCGCTTTGTGTCGCTGCATGCTATCCACCACGCACCACCC
AATCAGTCCAACTGTGACGTGTCACGCCTAGGCGAAAAAGCGGCGAGAGCGCCAAAGCAAACGCCAAACA
AAAACCAAAGAAGAGCAAACGCAGCGAACTGATGTGAGACAAGGGGGCGGTGCAATGCGTCACTGAACGT
GCAAAAGCCAAAAACAACCAAGAAGCAGCTGCACAACACAACAACAACAACAACAACAACAACACCTTGT
TGTCGCAGCTCTACGTTTGGCATTTTCCTGTTGTTCTCTCTTGCGATCAGTCCGTGTCTCTTTTCTCCCC
CTTTTCCCAGACCACAACCACAAAACAACCAGCC
